Addgene plasmid #213394: pAAV_EF1a_DIO_HA/FLAG_muMASS_LF
Purpose: Loss of function variant of uMASS_1 opioid sensor. AAV virus production for Cre dependent expression.
Depositing lab: Andre Berndt. Depositing organization: University of Washington. Publication: Optogenetic Microwell Array Screening System: A High-Throughput Engineering Platform for Genetically Encoded Fluorescent Indicators. Rappleye M, Wait SJ, Lee JD, Siebart JC, Torp L, Smith N, Muster J, Matreyek KA, Fowler DM, Berndt A. ACS Sens. 2023 Nov 24;8(11):4233-4244. doi: 10.1021/acssensors.3c01573. Epub 2023 Nov 13. PubMed 37956352.
Backbone
  Vector backbone: AAV
  Total vector size (bp): 7721
  Vector type: Mammalian Expression, AAV, Cre/Lox
Growth in bacteria
  Bacterial resistance: Ampicillin, 100 μg/mL
  Growth temperature: 30°C
  Growth strain: NEB Stable
  Copy number: Unknown
Gene/Insert
  Gene/Insert name: uMASS_LF
Terms and licenses: Academic/Nonprofit Terms; Industry Terms: Not Available to Industry
How to cite: pAAV_EF1a_DIO_HA/FLAG_muMASS_LF was a gift from Andre Berndt (Addgene plasmid # 213394 ; http://n2t.net/addgene:213394 ; RRID:Addgene_213394)
