[The description below was written by a language model from this plasmid's Addgene catalogue record and pLannotate feature annotations shown in this document.]
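Description:
pAAV_EF1a_DIO_HA/FLAG_muMASS_LF is an adeno-associated virus transfer plasmid of about 7.7 kb, built for producing recombinant AAV that expresses its payload in mammalian cells only where Cre recombinase is present. In bacteria it is maintained through a high-copy ColE1/pUC-type origin and selected with ampicillin (β-lactamase under its own promoter). An M13 phage origin and small remnants of pBR322 backbone elements are also annotated. Two AAV2 inverted terminal repeats flank the expression cassette and define the segment that is replicated and packaged into viral particles.

Within the ITRs, the human EF-1α promoter and its truncated intron A drive a double-floxed inverted open reading frame (DIO). The coding sequence lies on the reverse strand between pairs of lox2272 and loxP sites in opposing orientation, so it is not translated until Cre inverts it and then excises one site of each pair, which locks it in the sense orientation. Downstream, a WPRE and the human growth hormone polyadenylation signal support transcript stability and processing.

The insert, uMASS_LF, is described as a loss-of-function variant of the uMASS_1 opioid sensor. The feature table shows a GFP-derived module (annotated as cEGFP) inserted between two opioid-receptor fragments, an arrangement typical of GPCR-based fluorescent indicators. These fragments were matched by homology to a delta-type receptor, so that automated label may not reflect the true receptor subtype. A FLAG tag fragment sits at the N-terminal end and a short KCNJ2 (Kir2.1)-derived segment, plausibly a trafficking motif, sits at the C-terminal end. The HA tag in the name was not annotated, and the record does not state which change causes the loss of function. The construct most plausibly serves as a non-responsive control alongside the functional sensor in Cre-defined cell populations.
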