Features (pLannotate 1.2.2; 26 found; start..end, strand, type, name):
    362..565     +  intron         EF-1α intron A: truncated intron upstream of the start codon of human EF-1α
    599..632     +  protein_bind   lox2272: Cre-mediated recombination occurs in the 8-bp core sequence (GGATACTT). lox2272 sites are compatible with each other, but incompatible with loxP or loxN sites (Lee and Saito, 1988). Cre recombinase
    633..682     -  intron         β-globin intron (fragment): internally truncated intron from human β-globin
    683..716     +  protein_bind   loxP: Cre-mediated recombination occurs in the 8-bp core sequence (GCATACAT). Cre recombinase
    767..829     -  CDS            KCNJ2 (fragment): KCNJ2_HUMAN - Also known as IRK1. Experimental evidence at protein level: Swiss-Prot protein existence level 1. Probably participates in establishing action potential waveform and excitability of neuronal and muscle tissues. Inward rectifier potassium channels are characterized by a greater tendency to allow potassium to flow into the cell rather than out of it. Their voltage dependence is regulated by the concentration of extracellular potassium; as external potassium is raised, the voltage range of the channel opening shifts to more positive voltages. The inward rectification is mainly due t
   1109..1228    -  CDS            OPRD1 (fragment): OPRD_PIG - Experimental evidence at protein level: Swiss-Prot protein existence level 1. G-protein coupled receptor that functions as receptor for endogenous enkephalins and for a subset of other opioids. Ligand binding causes a conformation change that triggers signaling via guanine nucleotide-binding proteins (G proteins) and modulates the activity of down-stream effectors, such as adenylate cyclase. Signaling leads to the inhibition of adenylate cyclase activity. Inhibits neurotransmitter release by reducing calcium ion currents and increasing potassium ion conductance. Plays a role in the
   1244..1978    -  CDS            cEGFP: cEGFP is a basic (constitutively fluorescent) green fluorescent protein published in 2008, derived from Aequorea victoria.
   1973..2494    -  CDS            OPRD1 (fragment): OPRD_PIG - Experimental evidence at protein level: Swiss-Prot protein existence level 1. G-protein coupled receptor that functions as receptor for endogenous enkephalins and for a subset of other opioids. Ligand binding causes a conformation change that triggers signaling via guanine nucleotide-binding proteins (G proteins) and modulates the activity of down-stream effectors, such as adenylate cyclase. Signaling leads to the inhibition of adenylate cyclase activity. Inhibits neurotransmitter release by reducing calcium ion currents and increasing potassium ion conductance. Plays a role in the
   2774..2794    -  CDS            3xFLAG (fragment): three tandem FLAG® epitope tags
   2855..2888    -  protein_bind   lox2272: Cre-mediated recombination occurs in the 8-bp core sequence (GGATACTT). lox2272 sites are compatible with each other, but incompatible with loxP or loxN sites (Lee and Saito, 1988). Cre recombinase
   2889..2938    -  intron         β-globin intron (fragment): internally truncated intron from human β-globin
   2939..2972    -  protein_bind   loxP: Cre-mediated recombination occurs in the 8-bp core sequence (GCATACAT). Cre recombinase
   2973..2997    +  misc_feature   MCS (fragment): pBluescript multiple cloning site
   2997..3585    +  misc_feature   WPRE: woodchuck hepatitis virus posttranscriptional regulatory element
   3617..4093    +  polyA_signal   hGH poly(A) signal: human growth hormone polyadenylation signal
   4133..4273    +  repeat_region  AAV2 ITR: inverted terminal repeat of adeno-associated virus serotype 2 inverted
   4278..4329    -  misc_feature   bom (fragment): basis of mobility region from pBR322
   4348..4728    +  rep_origin     M13 ori (sequence partly withheld): M13 bacteriophage origin of replication; arrow indicates direction of (+) strand synthesis
   4804..4853    -  misc_feature   bom (fragment): basis of mobility region from pBR322
   4955..4990    -  CDS            rop (fragment): Rop protein, which maintains plasmids at low copy number; rop
   5085..5189    +  promoter       AmpR promoter: bla
   5190..6050    +  CDS            AmpR: β-lactamase; bla; confers resistance to ampicillin, carbenicillin, and related antibiotics
   6221..6809    +  rep_origin     ori: high-copy-number ColE1/pMB1/pBR322/pUC origin of replication
   6871..7011    -  repeat_region  AAV2 ITR: inverted terminal repeat of adeno-associated virus serotype 2 inverted
   7039..7104    +  CDS            small t antigen (fragment): SV40 (simian virus 40) small t antigen
   7113..7715    +  promoter       EF-1α promoter (fragment): strong constitutive promoter for human elongation factor EF-1α
>Addgene plasmid #213394 | pAAV_EF1a_DIO_HA/FLAG_muMASS_LF | addgene full sequence | sequence record 420400 | Addgene NGS Result
CGGCGACGGGGCCCGTGCGTCCCAGCGCACATGTTCGGCGAGGCGGGGCCTGCGAGCGCGGCCACCGAGA
ATCGGACGGGGGTAGTCTCAAGCTGGCCGGCCTGCTCTGGTGCCTGGCCTCGCGCCGCCGTGTATCGCCC
CGCCCTGGGCGGCAAGGCTGGCCCGGTCGGCACCAGTTGCGTGAGCGGAAAGATGGCCGCTTCCCGGCCC
TGCTGCAGGGAGCTCAAAATGGAGGACGCGGCGCTCGGGAGAGCGGGCGGGTGAGTCACCCACACAAAGG
AAAAGGGCCTTTCCGTCCTCAGCCGTCGCTTCATGTGACTCCACGGAGTACCGGGCGCCGTCCAGGCACC
TCGATTAGTTCTCGAGCTTTTGGAGTACGTCGTCTTTAGGTTGGGGGGAGGGGTTTTATGCGATGGAGTT
TCCCCACACTGAGTGGGTGGAGACTGAAGTTAGGCCAGCTTGGCACTTGATGTAATTCTCCTTGGAATTT
GCCCTTTTTGAGTTTGGATCTTGGTTCATTCTCAAGCCTCAGACAGTGGTTCAAAGTTTTTTTCTTCCAT
TTCAGGTGTCGTGAGGTACCGGATCCGTCGACTCCGGAATAACTTCGTATAGGATACTTTATACGAAGTT
ATGCAGAATGGTAGCTGGATTGTAGCTGCTATTAGCAATATGAAACCTCTTAATAACTTCGTATAGCATA
CATTATACGAAGTTATGGCGCGCCTTAGCCGACTTCGTTCTCGTAGCAGAAAGCGGCGGCTGGTGCTCCC
ACGTTGATGTCGATCTGGTCCAGAGGGATGTACTCGCCCTCGCTTGTGATTCTGCTCTTACCTCCGCCGG
GCAATGGAGCAGTTTCTGCCTCCAGATTTTCTAGCTGGTGGTTAGTTCGATCCACTGTATTAGCCGTGGA
GGGATGTTCCCTAGTGTTCTGACGGACTCGAGTGGAGTTTTGCTGTTCGATCGTGGACGAGGTTGGGATG
CAGAACTCTCTGAAGCATCGCTTGAAGTTTTCATCCAGGAAGGCGTAAAGAACTGGATTCAGGCAGCTGT
TCGTGTAACCCAAAGCAATGCAGAAGTGCCAGGAAACGGTCTGAAATGTGGTTTCTGGAATCGTGATCAG
CGCTTTGATGATGACGTAGATGTGGATGGGGGTCCAGCAGACGATAAATACAGCCACGACCACCAGCACC
ATCCGGGTGATCCTGCGCAGATTCCTGTCCTTTTCTTTCAGTTGGTCAACCATGTTGTACTCCAGCTTGT
GCCCCAGGATGTTGCCGTCCTCCTTGAAGTCGATGCCCTTCAGCTCGATGCGGTTCACCAGGGTGTCGCC
CTCGAACTTCACCTCGGCGCGGGTCTTGTAGTTGCCGTCGTCCTTGAAGAAGATGGTGCGCTCCTGGATG
TAGCCTTCGGGCATGGCGGACTTGAAGAAGTCGTGCTGCTTCATGTGGTCGGGGTAGCGGCTGAAGCACT
GCACGCCGTAGGTCAGGGTGGTCACGAGGGTGGGCCAGGGCACGGGCAGCTTGCCGGTGGTGCAGATGAA
CTTCAGGGTCAGCTTGCCGTAGGTGGCATCGCCCTCACCCTCGCCGGACACGCTGAACTTGTGGCCGTTT
ACGTCGCCGTCCAGCTCGACCAGGATGGGCACCACCCCGGTGAACAGCTCCTCGCCCTTGCTCACCATGC
TCCCTCCGGTACCGCCCTTGTACAGCTCGTCCATGCCGAGAGTGATCCCGGCGGCGGTCACGAACTCCAG
CAGGACCATGTGATCGCGCTTCTCGTTGGGGTCTTTCGAAAGTTTGGACTGCACGCTCAGGTAGTGGTTG
TCGGGCAGCAGCACGGGGCCGTCGCCGATGGGGGTGTTCTGCTGGTAGTGGTAGGCGAGCTGCACGCCGC
CGTCCTCGATGTTGTGGCGGATCTTGAAGTTCGCCTTGATGCCGTTCTTCTGCTTGTCGGCCTTGATATA
GACGTTATCAAGTGAGCTCAGGCGAACGCTCTTGAGTCGTAAGATCATCAGGCCGTAACACACAGTGATG
ATGAGGATCGGCATGATGAAAGCGAAGATAAAGACACAGATTTTGAGCAGGTTCTCCCAGTACCAGGTTG
GGTGGGAGAACGTGAGGGTGCAATCTATGGACCCCTGCCTGTATTTCGTGGTTGCCATGAACATTACAGG
CAGACCGATGGCAGAAGAGAGGATCCAGTTGCAGACGTTGACGATTTTGGCATTTCGGGGGGTACGGAAA
TCCAGGGCTTTGACTGGGTGGCAGACAGCAATGTAGCGGTCCACGCTCATGGTGCAGAGGGTGAATATGC
TGGTGAACATGTTGTAGTATCCTATTGAGATCACGATCTTGCAGAGGATGGTTCCGAAGGGCCATGTTCC
CATCAGGTAGTTGACACTCTGAAAGGGCAGTGTACTGGTCGCTAAGGCGTCTGCCAGAGCAAGGTTGAAA
ATGTAGATGTTGGTGGCAGTCTTCATTTTGGTGTATCTTACAATCACATACATGACCAGGAAGTTTCCGA
AGAGGCCCACTACACACACGATAGAGTAGAGGGCCATGATGGTAATGGCTGTGACCATGGAAGGGCTGCC
GGTCTGAGGGCACAGGCTGTCGTTCCCGCCAAGCCCGGTGCGGTTCAGACCGCATGGATCGGACTGGTTG
CCATCAACGTGGGACAAGTTGAGCCAGGAGCCAGGTGCTGGGGAGCAACTTGCCTGAGCTAAGGGGTCTG
AGCAGTCGCTGGTGTTCCCTGGGCCGGTGCTGCTGTCCATGGCGTCATCATCGTCCTTGTAGTCGGCGAA
CACCAGGCAGAAGATGTAGCTCAGGGCGATGATCGTCTTCATGGTGGCGCTAGCATAACTTCGTATAAAG
TATCCTATACGAAGTTATTTGCCTTAACCCAGAAATTATCACTGTTATTCTTTAGAATGGTGCAAAGAAT
AACTTCGTATAATGTATGCTATACGAAGTTATGAATTCGATATCAAGCTTATCGATAATCAACCTCTGGA
TTACAAAATTTGTGAAAGATTGACTGGTATTCTTAACTATGTTGCTCCTTTTACGCTATGTGGATACGCT
GCTTTAATGCCTTTGTATCATGCTATTGCTTCCCGTATGGCTTTCATTTTCTCCTCCTTGTATAAATCCT
GGTTGCTGTCTCTTTATGAGGAGTTGTGGCCCGTTGTCAGGCAACGTGGCGTGGTGTGCACTGTGTTTGC
TGACGCAACCCCCACTGGTTGGGGCATTGCCACCACCTGTCAGCTCCTTTCCGGGACTTTCGCTTTCCCC
CTCCCTATTGCCACGGCGGAACTCATCGCCGCCTGCCTTGCCCGCTGCTGGACAGGGGCTCGGCTGTTGG
GCACTGACAATTCCGTGGTGTTGTCGGGGAAATCATCGTCCTTTCCTTGGCTGCTCGCCTATGTTGCCAC
CTGGATTCTGCGCGGGACGTCCTTCTGCTACGTCCCTTCGGCCCTCAATCCAGCGGACCTTCCTTCCCGC
GGCCTGCTGCCGGCTCTGCGGCCTCTTCCGCGTCTTCGCCTTCGCCCTCAGACGAGTCGGATCTCCCTTT
GGGCCGCCTCCCCGCATCGATACCGAGCGCTGCTCGAGAGATCTACGGGTGGCATCCCTGTGACCCCTCC
CCAGTGCCTCTCCTGGCCCTGGAAGTTGCCACTCCAGTGCCCACCAGCCTTGTCCTAATAAAATTAAGTT
GCATCATTTTGTCTGACTAGGTGTCCTTCTATAATATTATGGGGTGGAGGGGGGTGGTATGGAGCAAGGG
GCAAGTTGGGAAGACAACCTGTAGGGCCTGCGGGGTCTATTGGGAACCAAGCTGGAGTGCAGTGGCACAA
TCTTGGCTCACTGCAATCTCCGCCTCCTGGGTTCAAGCGATTCTCCTGCCTCAGCCTCCCGAGTTGTTGG
GATTCCAGGCATGCATGACCAGGCTCAGCTAATTTTTGTTTTTTTGGTAGAGACGGGGTTTCACCATATT
GGCCAGGCTGGTCTCCAACTCCTAATCTCAGGTGATCTACCCACCTTGGCCTCCCAAATTGCTGGGATTA
CAGGCGTGAACCACTGCTCCCTTCCCTGTCCTTCTGATTTTGTAGGTAACCACGTGCGGACCGAGCGGCC
GCAGGAACCCCTAGTGATGGAGTTGGCCACTCCCTCTCTGCGCGCTCGCTCGCTCACTGAGGCCGGGCGA
CCAAAGGTCGCCCGACGCCCGGGCTTTGCCCGGGCGGCCTCAGTGAGCGAGCGAGCGCGCAGCTGCCTGC
AGGGGCGCCTGATGCGGTATTTTCTCCTTACGCATCTGTGCGGTATTTCACACCGCATA
[142 nt withheld, positions 4330-4471]
C
[141 nt withheld, positions 4473-4613]
CCTTTGACGTTGGAGTCCACGTTCTTT
[37 nt withheld, positions 4641-4677]
ACCCTATCTCGGGCTATTCTTTTGATTTATAAGGGATTTTGCCGATTTCGGCCTATTGGTTAAAAAATGA
GCTGATTTAACAAAAATTTAACGCGAATTTTAACAAAATATTAACGTTTACAATTTTATGGTGCACTCTC
AGTACAATCTGCTCTGATGCCGCATAGTTAAGCCAGCCCCGACACCCGCCAACACCCGCTGACGCGCCCT
GACGGGCTTGTCTGCTCCCGGCATCCGCTTACAGACAAGCTGTGACCGTCTCCGGGAGCTGCATGTGTCA
GAGGTTTTCACCGTCATCACCGAAACGCGCGAGACGAAAGGGCCTCGTGATACGCCTATTTTTATAGGTT
AATGTCATGATAATAATGGTTTCTTAGACGTCAGGTGGCACTTTTCGGGGAAATGTGCGCGGAACCCCTA
TTTGTTTATTTTTCTAAATACATTCAAATATGTATCCGCTCATGAGACAATAACCCTGATAAATGCTTCA
ATAATATTGAAAAAGGAAGAGTATGAGTATTCAACATTTCCGTGTCGCCCTTATTCCCTTTTTTGCGGCA
TTTTGCCTTCCTGTTTTTGCTCACCCAGAAACGCTGGTGAAAGTAAAAGATGCTGAAGATCAGTTGGGTG
CACGAGTGGGTTACATCGAACTGGATCTCAACAGCGGTAAGATCCTTGAGAGTTTTCGCCCCGAAGAACG
TTTTCCAATGATGAGCACTTTTAAAGTTCTGCTATGTGGCGCGGTATTATCCCGTATTGACGCCGGGCAA
GAGCAACTCGGTCGCCGCATACACTATTCTCAGAATGACTTGGTTGAGTACTCACCAGTCACAGAAAAGC
ATCTTACGGATGGCATGACAGTAAGAGAATTATGCAGTGCTGCCATAACCATGAGTGATAACACTGCGGC
CAACTTACTTCTGACAACGATCGGAGGACCGAAGGAGCTAACCGCTTTTTTGCACAACATGGGGGATCAT
GTAACTCGCCTTGATCGTTGGGAACCGGAGCTGAATGAAGCCATACCAAACGACGAGCGTGACACCACGA
TGCCTGTAGCAATGGCAACAACGTTGCGCAAACTATTAACTGGCGAACTACTTACTCTAGCTTCCCGGCA
ACAATTAATAGACTGGATGGAGGCGGATAAAGTTGCAGGACCACTTCTGCGCTCGGCCCTTCCGGCTGGC
TGGTTTATTGCTGATAAATCTGGAGCCGGTGAGCGTGGGTCTCGCGGTATCATTGCAGCACTGGGGCCAG
ATGGTAAGCCCTCCCGTATCGTAGTTATCTACACGACGGGGAGTCAGGCAACTATGGATGAACGAAATAG
ACAGATCGCTGAGATAGGTGCCTCACTGATTAAGCATTGGTAACTGTCAGACCAAGTTTACTCATATATA
CTTTAGATTGATTTAAAACTTCATTTTTAATTTAAAAGGATCTAGGTGAAGATCCTTTTTGATAATCTCA
TGACCAAAATCCCTTAACGTGAGTTTTCGTTCCACTGAGCGTCAGACCCCGTAGAAAAGATCAAAGGATC
TTCTTGAGATCCTTTTTTTCTGCGCGTAATCTGCTGCTTGCAAACAAAAAAACCACCGCTACCAGCGGTG
GTTTGTTTGCCGGATCAAGAGCTACCAACTCTTTTTCCGAAGGTAACTGGCTTCAGCAGAGCGCAGATAC
CAAATACTGTTCTTCTAGTGTAGCCGTAGTTAGGCCACCACTTCAAGAACTCTGTAGCACCGCCTACATA
CCTCGCTCTGCTAATCCTGTTACCAGTGGCTGCTGCCAGTGGCGATAAGTCGTGTCTTACCGGGTTGGAC
TCAAGACGATAGTTACCGGATAAGGCGCAGCGGTCGGGCTGAACGGGGGGTTCGTGCACACAGCCCAGCT
TGGAGCGAACGACCTACACCGAACTGAGATACCTACAGCGTGAGCTATGAGAAAGCGCCACGCTTCCCGA
AGGGAGAAAGGCGGACAGGTATCCGGTAAGCGGCAGGGTCGGAACAGGAGAGCGCACGAGGGAGCTTCCA
GGGGGAAACGCCTGGTATCTTTATAGTCCTGTCGGGTTTCGCCACCTCTGACTTGAGCGTCGATTTTTGT
GATGCTCGTCAGGGGGGCGGAGCCTATGGAAAAACGCCAGCAACGCGGCCTTTTTACGGTTCCTGGCCTT
TTGCTGGCCTTTTGCTCACATGTCCTGCAGGCAGCTGCGCGCTCGCTCGCTCACTGAGGCCGCCCGGGCA
AAGCCCGGGCGTCGGGCGACCTTTGGTCGCCCGGCCTCAGTGAGCGAGCGAGCGCGCAGAGAGGGAGTGG
CCAACTCCATCACTAGGGGTTCCTGCGGCCGCACGCGTAAGCTTTGCAAAGATGGATAAAGTTTTAAACA
GAGAGGAATCTTTGCAGCTAATGGACCTTCTAGGTCTTGAAAGGAGTTCTAGATGGCTCCGGTGCCCGTC
AGTGGGCAGAGCGCACATCGCCCACAGTCCCCGAGAAGTTGGGGGGAGGGGTCGGCAATTGAACCGGTGC
CTAGAGAAGGTGGCGCGGGGTAAACTGGGAAAGTGATGTCGTGTACTGGCTCCGCCTTTTTCCCGAGGGT
GGGGGAGAACCGTATATAAGTGCAGTAGTCGCCGTGAACGTTCTTTTTCGCAACGGGTTTGCCGCCAGAA
CACAGGTAAGTGCCGTGTGTGGTTCCCGCGGGCCTGGCCTCTTTACGGGTTATGGCCCTTGCGTGCCTTG
AATTACTTCCACTGGCTGCAGTACGTGATTCTTGATCCCGAGCTTCGGGTTGGAAGTGGGTGGGAGAGTT
CGAGGCCTTGCGCTTAAGGAGCCCCTTCGCCTCGTGCTTGAGTTGAGGCCTGGCCTGGGCGCTGGGGCCG
CCGCGTGCGAATCTGGTGGCACCTTCGCGCCTGTCTCGCTGCTTTCGATAAGTCTCTAGCCATTTAAAAT
TTTTGATGACCTGCTGCGACGCTTTTTTTCTGGCAAGATAGTCTTGTAAATGCGGGCCAAGATCTGCACA
CTGGTATTTCGGTTTTTGGGGCCGCGGG
